>Addgene plasmid #13722 | pET23-PBD(65-150)-N-Cys | addgene partial sequence | sequence record 19997 | 13722 with T7-term
TTTCGGGCTTTGTTAGCAGCCGGNTCTCAGTGGTGGTGGTGGTGGTGCTCGAGAGCTGACTTATCTGTAA
AGCTCATGTATTTCTGGCTGTTGGATGTCTTCTTCGAGTTGTAAAACTCCAACACATCCAGAACAGCCTG
CGGGTTTTTCTTCTGCTCCGACTTAGTGATATTTGATGTCTGAAGCAAGCGGGCCCACTGCTCTGGCATT
CCCGTAAACTCCCCTGTGACAGCATCAAAACCGACATGAATTGTGTGTTCAAAATCTGAAGGGAGAGAAA
TCTCTGGCCGCTCTTTCTCTTTCTTCTTATTGCCGCACATGGTATATCTCCTTCTTAAAGTTAAACAAAA
TTATTTCTAGAGGGAAACCGTTGTGGTCTCCCTATAGTGAGTCGTATTAATTTCGCGGGATCGAGATCTC
GGGCAGCGTTGGGTCCTGGCCACGGGTGCGCATGATCGTGCTCCTGTCGTTGAGGACCCGGCTAGGCTGG
CGGGGTTGCCTTACTGGTTAGCAGAATGAATCACCGATACGCGAGCGAACGTGAAGCGACTGCTGCTGCA
AAACGTCTGCGACCTGAGCAACAACATGAATGGTCTTCGGTTTCCGTGTTTCGTAAAGTCTGGAAACGCG
GAAGTCAGCGCCCTGCACCATTANTGTNCC
