[The description below was written by a language model from this plasmid's Addgene catalogue record.]
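Description:
pET23-PBD(65-150)-N-Cys is a bacterial expression plasmid built on the pET23 backbone (about 4.3 kb without insert). It carries ampicillin resistance for selection and is recorded as low copy, with propagation in a standard cloning strain. pET-series vectors drive expression from a T7 promoter, which is consistent with the T7 sequencing primer listed for the 5′ end, so protein production would normally require a host that supplies T7 RNA polymerase. The record itself does not list the promoter or an expression strain, and no feature table is provided.

The insert, roughly 250 bp, encodes residues 65–150 of human PAK1, the p21-binding domain (PBD) that associates with activated Rac-family GTPases. It was cloned between XbaI and XhoI sites, both of which are retained. The coding sequence is modified at its amino terminus so that the protein begins Met-Cys-Gly ahead of the PBD fragment. A 6xHis tag contributed by the backbone is fused at the carboxy terminus, allowing metal-affinity purification. An engineered N-terminal cysteine of this kind usually provides a defined thiol for site-specific attachment of a reactive dye, although the record does not spell out the labelling chemistry.

The associated publication concerns visualising localized Rac activation dynamics in living cells, and the depositor comments refer to biosensor production. The construct is therefore best understood as a source of recombinant, purifiable PBD protein for use as the Rac-activation-sensing component of such a biosensor.
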