Addgene plasmid #13722: pET23-PBD(65-150)-N-Cys
Depositing lab: Klaus Hahn. Depositing organization: Scripps California (The Scripps Research Institute). Publication: Localized Rac activation dynamics visualized in living cells. Kraynov VS, Chamberlain C, Bokoch GM, Schwartz MA, Slabaugh S, Hahn KM. Science. 2000 Oct 13. 290(5490):333-7. 10.1126/science.290.5490.333 PubMed 11030651.
Backbone
  Vector backbone: pET23
  Backbone size w/o insert (bp): 4300
  Vector type: Bacterial Expression
Growth in bacteria
  Bacterial resistance: Ampicillin, 100 μg/mL
  Growth temperature: 37°C
  Growth strain: DH5alpha
  Copy number: Low Copy
Gene/Insert
  Gene/Insert name: PBD(65-150)-N-Cys (alt names: PBD; Pak1)
  Species: H. sapiens (human)
  Insert size (bp): 250
  Mutation: Met-Cys-Gly-PBD(65-150)-
  Entrez Gene: PAK1 (a.k.a. IDDMSSD, PAKalpha, alpha-PAK, p65-PAK)
  Tag / fusion protein: 6xHis (C terminal on backbone)
  Cloning method: Restriction Enzyme; 5′ cloning site XbaI (not destroyed); 3′ cloning site XhoI (not destroyed)
  Sequencing primers: 5′ T7
Terms and licenses: Academic/Nonprofit Terms; Industry Terms: Not Available to Industry
Depositor comments: Protocols for production and use of Hahn lab biosensors and photactivatable proteins can be found on their web page, at the URL below. If you have suggestions for the protocols or have any questions, please feel free to contact the Hahn lab. Good luck with your experiments! Hahn lab biosensor protocol: http://www.hahnlab.com/tools/index.html
How to cite: pET23-PBD(65-150)-N-Cys was a gift from Klaus Hahn (Addgene plasmid # 13722 ; http://n2t.net/addgene:13722 ; RRID:Addgene_13722)
